Addgene plasmid #195550: pAR012 Lenti pEF-dEnAsCas12a-NLS-ZNF10 KRAB-3XHA-T2A-BSD
Purpose: dCas12a effector fusion for manipulating transcription
Depositing lab: Michael Bassik. Depositing organization: Stanford University. Publication: Development of compact transcriptional effectors using high-throughput measurements in diverse contexts. Tycko J, Van MV, Aradhana, DelRosso N, Ye H, Yao D, Valbuena R, Vaughan-Jackson A, Xu X, Ludwig C, Spees K, Liu K, Gu M, Khare V, Mukund AX, Suzuki PH, Arana S, Zhang C, Du PP, Ornstein TS, Hess GT, Kamber RA, Qi LS, Khalil AS, Bintu L, Bassik MC. Nat Biotechnol. 2024 Nov 1. doi: 10.1038/s41587-024-02442-6. PubMed 39487265.
Backbone
  Vector backbone: pAR010
  Vector type: Mammalian Expression, Lentiviral, CRISPR
  Selectable markers: Blasticidin
Growth in bacteria
  Bacterial resistance: Ampicillin, 100 μg/mL
  Growth temperature: 37°C
  Growth strain: NEB Stable
  Copy number: High Copy
Gene/Insert
  Gene/Insert name: Lenti pEF-dEnAsCas12a-NLS-ZNF10 KRAB-3XHA-T2A-BSD
  Species: H. sapiens (human)
  Promoter: pEF1a
  Tag / fusion protein: 3XHA (C terminal on insert)
  Cloning method: Restriction Enzyme; 5′ cloning site Unknown (unknown if destroyed); 3′ cloning site Unknown (unknown if destroyed)
Terms and licenses: Academic/Nonprofit Terms; Industry Terms: Not Available to Industry
Depositor comments: Please visit https://www.biorxiv.org/content/10.1101/2023.05.12.540558v1 for bioRxiv preprint.
How to cite: pAR012 Lenti pEF-dEnAsCas12a-NLS-ZNF10 KRAB-3XHA-T2A-BSD was a gift from Michael Bassik (Addgene plasmid # 195550 ; http://n2t.net/addgene:195550 ; RRID:Addgene_195550)
