[The description below was written by a language model from this plasmid's Addgene catalogue record and pLannotate feature annotations shown in this document.]
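Description:
pAR012 Lenti pEF-dEnAsCas12a-NLS-ZNF10 KRAB-3XHA-T2A-BSD is a roughly 12 kb lentiviral transfer plasmid built on the pAR010 backbone for stable expression of a CRISPR interference effector in mammalian cells. In bacteria it is maintained through a high-copy ColE1/pUC-type origin and selected with ampicillin via β-lactamase. The viral portion has a third-generation-style layout. An RSV promoter drives a truncated HIV-1 5' LTR, followed by the Ψ packaging signal with a gag fragment, the Rev response element for Rev-dependent export of the genomic RNA, and the cPPT/CTS. Downstream of the cargo lie a WPRE to boost transcript expression, a truncated 3' LTR, and an SV40 polyadenylation signal and origin.

The payload is a single open reading frame under the human EF-1α promoter, annotated as the core promoter with parts of intron A. It encodes a nuclease-dead, enhanced-activity variant of Acidaminococcus Cas12a (annotated generically as AsCpf1; the inactivating and enhancing mutations are indicated only by the name), followed by a bipartite nucleoplasmin NLS. The name places the ZNF10 KRAB repressor domain before the 3xHA epitope tag. The feature table instead places 3xHA directly after the NLS and ahead of a KRAB-box segment, which the annotation tool matched to a related KRAB protein (KRBOX4). A T2A peptide is named but not annotated. It would sit in the short gap before blasticidin S deaminase, so that effector and resistance marker are produced from one transcript as separate proteins.

No crRNA expression cassette is annotated, so guides would have to be supplied separately. The stated use is dCas12a-based manipulation of transcription, here through KRAB-mediated repression, with blasticidin selection of transduced cells and HA detection of the fusion.
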