Features (pLannotate 1.2.2; 31 found; start..end, strand, type, name):
    127..162     +  CDS            rop (fragment): Rop protein, which maintains plasmids at low copy number; rop
    264..363     +  misc_feature   bom (fragment): basis of mobility region from pBR322
    369..523     -  CDS            lacZα (fragment): LacZα fragment of β-galactosidase; lacZ fragment
    537..763     +  promoter       RSV promoter: Rous sarcoma virus enhancer/promoter
    764..944     +  LTR            5' LTR (truncated): truncated 5' long terminal repeat (LTR) from HIV-1
    991..1116    +  misc_feature   HIV-1 Ψ: packaging signal of human immunodeficiency virus type 1
   1100..1438    +  CDS            HIV-1 gag (fragment): gag protein from human immunodeficiency virus 1; gag
   1609..1842    +  misc_feature   RRE: The Rev response element (RRE) of HIV-1 allows for Rev-dependent mRNA export from the nucleus to the cytoplasm.
   2219..2319    +  CDS            Rev (fragment): human immunodeficiency virus 1 (HIV-1) Rev protein; rev; enhances nuclear export of unspliced and incompletely spliced viral mRNAs
   2349..2464    +  misc_feature   cPPT/CTS: central polypurine tract and central termination sequence of HIV-1 (lacking the first T)
   2543..2609    +  CDS            small t antigen (fragment): SV40 (simian virus 40) small t antigen
   2635..2846    +  promoter       EF-1α core promoter: core promoter for human elongation factor EF-1α
   2847..2955    +  intron         EF-1α intron A (fragment): intron upstream of the start codon of human EF-1α
   3581..3784    +  intron         EF-1α intron A: truncated intron upstream of the start codon of human EF-1α
   3863..7783    +  CDS            AsCpf1: CRISPR-associated protein from Acidaminococcus sp. BV3L6 (Zetsche et al., 2015)
   7784..7831    +  CDS            nucleoplasmin NLS: bipartite nuclear localization signal from nucleoplasmin
   7838..7918    +  CDS            3xHA: three tandem HA epitope tags
   7958..8209    +  CDS            KRBOX4 (fragment): KRBX4_HUMAN - Also known as ZNF673. Experimental evidence at protein level: Swiss-Prot protein existence level 1. From Homo sapiens (Human).
   8222..8620    +  CDS            BSD: blasticidin S deaminase; Aspergillus terreus BSD; confers resistance to blasticidin
   8630..9218    +  misc_feature   WPRE: woodchuck hepatitis virus posttranscriptional regulatory element
   9222..9359    +  CDS            nef (fragment): NEF_HV1LA - Experimental evidence at protein level: Swiss-Prot protein existence level 1. Extracellular Nef protein targets CD4(+) T-lymphocytes for apoptosis by interacting with CXCR4 surface receptors. From Human immunodeficiency virus type 1 group M subtype B (isolate Lai) (HIV-1).
   9345..9525    +  LTR            5' LTR (truncated): truncated 5' long terminal repeat (LTR) from HIV-1
   9597..9718    +  polyA_signal   SV40 poly(A) signal: SV40 polyadenylation signal
   9758..9893    +  rep_origin     SV40 ori: SV40 origin of replication
   9948..9970    -  protein_bind   lac operator (fragment): The lac repressor binds to the lac operator to inhibit transcription in E. coli. This inhibition can be relieved by adding lactose or isopropyl-β-D-thiogalactopyranoside (IPTG). lac repressor encoded by lacI
   9974..10004   -  promoter       lac promoter: promoter for the E. coli lac operon
  10019..10040   -  protein_bind   CAP binding site: CAP binding activates transcription in the presence of cAMP. E. coli catabolite activator protein
  10053..10145   -  CDS            lacI (fragment): lac repressor; lacI; The lac repressor binds to the lac operator to inhibit transcription in E. coli. This inhibition can be relieved by adding lactose or isopropyl-β-D-thiogalactopyranoside (IPTG).
  10328..10916   -  rep_origin     ori: high-copy-number ColE1/pMB1/pBR322/pUC origin of replication
  11087..11947   -  CDS            AmpR: β-lactamase; bla; confers resistance to ampicillin, carbenicillin, and related antibiotics
  11948..32      -  promoter       AmpR promoter (across the origin): bla
>Addgene plasmid #195550 | pAR012 Lenti pEF-dEnAsCas12a-NLS-ZNF10 KRAB-3XHA-T2A-BSD | addgene full sequence | sequence record 387204 | Addgene NGS Result
ATTTAGAAAAATAAACAAATAGGGGTTCCGCGCACATTTCCCCGAAAAGTGCCACCTGACGTCTAAGAAA
CCATTATTATCATGACATTAACCTATAAAAATAGGCGTATCACGAGGCCCTTTCGTCTCGCGCGTTTCGG
TGATGACGGTGAAAACCTCTGACACATGCAGCTCCCGGAGACGGTCACAGCTTGTCTGTAAGCGGATGCC
GGGAGCAGACAAGCCCGTCAGGGCGCGTCAGCGGGTGTTGGCGGGTGTCGGGGCTGGCTTAACTATGCGG
CATCAGAGCAGATTGTACTGAGAGTGCACCATATGCGGTGTGAAATACCGCACAGATGCGTAAGGAGAAA
ATACCGCATCAGGCGCCATTCGCCATTCAGGCTGCGCAACTGTTGGGAAGGGCGATCGGTGCGGGCCTCT
TCGCTATTACGCCAGCTGGCGAAAGGGGGATGTGCTGCAAGGCGATTAAGTTGGGTAACGCCAGGGTTTT
CCCAGTCACGACGTTGTAAAACGACGGCCAGTGCCAAGCTGACGCGTGTAGTCTTATGCAATACTCTTGT
AGTCTTGCAACATGGTAACGATGAGTTAGCAACATGCCTTACAAGGAGAGAAAAAGCACCGTGCATGCCG
ATTGGTGGAAGTAAGGTGGTACGATCGTGCCTTATTAGGAAGGCAACAGACGGGTCTGACATGGATTGGA
CGAACCACTGAATTGCCGCATTGCAGAGATATTGTATTTAAGTGCCTAGCTCGATACATAAACGGGTCTC
TCTGGTTAGACCAGATCTGAGCCTGGGAGCTCTCTGGCTAACTAGGGAACCCACTGCTTAAGCCTCAATA
AAGCTTGCCTTGAGTGCTTCAAGTAGTGTGTGCCCGTCTGTTGTGTGACTCTGGTAACTAGAGATCCCTC
AGACCCTTTTAGTCAGTGTGGAAAATCTCTAGCAGTGGCGCCCGAACAGGGACTTGAAAGCGAAAGGGAA
ACCAGAGGAGCTCTCTCGACGCAGGACTCGGCTTGCTGAAGCGCGCACGGCAAGAGGCGAGGGGCGGCGA
CTGGTGAGTACGCCAAAAATTTTGACTAGCGGAGGCTAGAAGGAGAGAGATGGGTGCGAGAGCGTCAGTA
TTAAGCGGGGGAGAATTAGATCGCGATGGGAAAAAATTCGGTTAAGGCCAGGGGGAAAGAAAAAATATAA
ATTAAAACATATAGTATGGGCAAGCAGGGAGCTAGAACGATTCGCAGTTAATCCTGGCCTGTTAGAAACA
TCAGAAGGCTGTAGACAAATACTGGGACAGCTACAACCATCCCTTCAGACAGGATCAGAAGAACTTAGAT
CATTATATAATACAGTAGCAACCCTCTATTGTGTGCATCAAAGGATAGAGATAAAAGACACCAAGGAAGC
TTTAGACAAGATAGAGGAAGAGCAAAACAAAAGTAAGACCACCGCACAGCAAGCGGCCACTGATCTTCAG
ACCTGGAGGAGGAGATATGAGGGACAATTGGAGAAGTGAATTATATAAATATAAAGTAGTAAAAATTGAA
CCATTAGGAGTAGCACCCACCAAGGCAAAGAGAAGAGTGGTGCAGAGAGAAAAAAGAGCAGTGGGAATAG
GAGCTTTGTTCCTTGGGTTCTTGGGAGCAGCAGGAAGCACTATGGGCGCAGCGTCAATGACGCTGACGGT
ACAGGCCAGACAATTATTGTCTGGTATAGTGCAGCAGCAGAACAATTTGCTGAGGGCTATTGAGGCGCAA
CAGCATCTGTTGCAACTCACAGTCTGGGGCATCAAGCAGCTCCAGGCAAGAATCCTGGCTGTGGAAAGAT
ACCTAAAGGATCAACAGCTCCTGGGGATTTGGGGTTGCTCTGGAAAACTCATTTGCACCACTGCTGTGCC
TTGGAATGCTAGTTGGAGTAATAAATCTCTGGAACAGATTTGGAATCACACGACCTGGATGGAGTGGGAC
AGAGAAATTAACAATTACACAAGCTTAATACACTCCTTAATTGAAGAATCGCAAAACCAGCAAGAAAAGA
ATGAACAAGAATTATTGGAATTAGATAAATGGGCAAGTTTGTGGAATTGGTTTAACATAACAAATTGGCT
GTGGTATATAAAATTATTCATAATGATAGTAGGAGGCTTGGTAGGTTTAAGAATAGTTTTTGCTGTACTT
TCTATAGTGAATAGAGTTAGGCAGGGATATTCACCATTATCGTTTCAGACCCACCTCCCAACCCCGAGGG
GACCCGACAGGCCCGAAGGAATAGAAGAAGAAGGTGGAGAGAGAGACAGAGACAGATCCATTCGATTAGT
GAACGGATCTCGACGGTATCGTTGCTTGGATCGAGCAATTTAAAAGAAAAGGGGGGATTGGGGGGTACAG
TGCAGGGGAAAGAATAGTAGACATAATAGCAACAGACATACAAACTAAAGAATTACAAAAACAAATTACA
AAAATTCAAAATTTCTGCGTTGTTGTCGGTGCTCGTTCTCTGCTCTTCACGCTACTGAATTCATCACCGG
TTCTTCGAATCTAGTTGCAAAGATGGATAAAGTTTTAAACAGAGAGGAATCTTTGCAGCTAATGGACCTT
CTAGGTCTTGAAAGGAGTGGGAATTGGCTCCGGTGCCCGTCAGTGGGCAGAGCGCACATCGCCCACAGTC
CCCGAGAAGTTGGGGGGAGGGGTCGGCAATTGAACCGGTGCCTAGAGAAGGTGGCGCGGGGTAAACTGGG
AAAGTGATGTCGTGTACTGGCTCCGCCTTTTTCCCGAGGGTGGGGGAGAACCGTATATAAGTGCAGTAGT
CGCCGTGAACGTTCTTTTTCGCAACGGGTTTGCCGCCAGAACACAGGTAAGTGCCGTGTGTGGTTCCCGC
GGGCCTGGCCTCTTTACGGGTTATGGCCCTTGCGTGCCTTGAATTACTTCCACTGGCTGCAGTACGTGAT
TCTTGATCCCGAGCTTCGGGTTGGAAGTGGGTGGGAGAGTTCGAGGCCTTGCGCTTAAGGAGCCCCTTCG
CCTCGTGCTTGAGTTGAGGCCTGGCCTGGGCGCTGGGGCCGCCGCGTGCGAATCTGGTGGCACCTTCGCG
CCTGTCTCGCTGCTTTCGATAAGTCTCTAGCCATTTAAAATTTTTGATGACCTGCTGCGACGCTTTTTTT
CTGGCAAGATAGTCTTGTAAATGCGGGCCAAGATCTGCACACTGGTATTTCGGTTTTTGGGGCCGCGGGC
GGCGACGGGGCCCGTGCGTCCCAGCGCACATGTTCGGCGAGGCGGGGCCTGCGAGCGCGGCCACCGAGAA
TCGGACGGGGGTAGTCTCAAGCTGGCCGGCCTGCTCTGGTGCCTGGCCTCGCGCCGCCGTGTATCGCCCC
GCCCTGGGCGGCAAGGCTGGCCCGGTCGGCACCAGTTGCGTGAGCGGAAAGATGGCCGCTTCCCGGCCCT
GCTGCAGGGAGCTCAAAATGGAGGACGCGGCGCTCGGGAGAGCGGGCGGGTGAGTCACCCACACAAAGGA
AAAGGGCCTTTCCGTCCTCAGCCGTCGCTTCATGTGACTCCACGGAGTACCGGGCGCCGTCCAGGCACCT
CGATTAGTTCTCGAGCTTTTGGAGTACGTCGTCTTTAGGTTGGGGGGAGGGGTTTTATGCGATGGAGTTT
CCCCACACTGAGTGGGTGGAGACTGAAGTTAGGCCAGCTTGGCACTTGATGTAATTCTCCTTGGAATTTG
CCCTTTTTGAGTTTGGATCTTGGTTCATTCTCAAGCCTCAGACAGTGGTTCAAAGTTTTTTTCTTCCATT
TCAGGTGTCGTGAGTGTCGTGAGCTAGCGCCACCATGCCAAAGAAGAAGCGGAAGGTCGGTATCCACGGA
GTCCCAGCAGCCATGACACAGTTCGAGGGCTTTACCAACCTGTATCAGGTGAGCAAGACACTGCGGTTTG
AGCTGATCCCACAGGGCAAGACCCTGAAGCACATCCAGGAGCAGGGCTTCATCGAGGAGGACAAGGCCCG
CAATGATCACTACAAGGAGCTGAAGCCCATCATCGATCGGATCTACAAGACCTATGCCGACCAGTGCCTG
CAGCTGGTGCAGCTGGATTGGGAGAACCTGAGCGCCGCCATCGACTCCTATAGAAAGGAGAAAACCGAGG
AGACAAGGAACGCCCTGATCGAGGAGCAGGCCACATATCGCAATGCCATCCACGACTACTTCATCGGCCG
GACAGACAACCTGACCGATGCCATCAATAAGAGACACGCCGAGATCTACAAGGGCCTGTTCAAGGCCGAG
CTGTTTAATGGCAAGGTGCTGAAGCAGCTGGGCACCGTGACCACAACCGAGCACGAGAACGCCCTGCTGC
GGAGCTTCGACAAGTTTACAACCTACTTCTCCGGCTTTTATAGAAACAGGAAGAACGTGTTCAGCGCCGA
GGATATCAGCACAGCCATCCCACACCGCATCGTGCAGGACAACTTCCCCAAGTTTAAGGAGAATTGTCAC
ATCTTCACACGCCTGATCACCGCCGTGCCCAGCCTGCGGGAGCACTTTGAGAACGTGAAGAAGGCCATCG
GCATCTTCGTGAGCACCTCCATCGAGGAGGTGTTTTCCTTCCCTTTTTATAACCAGCTGCTGACACAGAC
CCAGATCGACCTGTATAACCAGCTGCTGGGAGGAATCTCTCGGGAGGCAGGCACCGAGAAGATCAAGGGC
CTGAACGAGGTGCTGAATCTGGCCATCCAGAAGAATGATGAGACAGCCCACATCATCGCCTCCCTGCCAC
ACAGATTCATCCCCCTGTTTAAGCAGATCCTGTCCGATAGGAACACCCTGTCTTTCATCCTGGAGGAGTT
TAAGAGCGACGAGGAAGTGATCCAGTCCTTCTGCAAGTACAAGACACTGCTGAGAAACGAGAACGTGCTG
GAGACAGCCGAGGCCCTGTTTAACGAGCTGAACAGCATCGACCTGACACACATCTTCATCAGCCACAAGA
AGCTGGAGACAATCAGCAGCGCCCTGTGCGACCACTGGGATACACTGAGGAATGCCCTGTATGAGCGGAG
AATCTCCGAGCTGACAGGCAAGATCACCAAGTCTGCCAAGGAGAAGGTGCAGCGCAGCCTGAAGCACGAG
GATATCAACCTGCAGGAGATCATCTCTGCCGCAGGCAAGGAGCTGAGCGAGGCCTTCAAGCAGAAAACCA
GCGAGATCCTGTCCCACGCACACGCCGCCCTGGATCAGCCACTGCCTACAACCCTGAAGAAGCAGGAGGA
GAAGGAGATCCTGAAGTCTCAGCTGGACAGCCTGCTGGGCCTGTACCACCTGCTGGACTGGTTTGCCGTG
GATGAGTCCAACGAGGTGGACCCCGAGTTCTCTGCCCGGCTGACCGGCATCAAGCTGGAGATGGAGCCTT
CTCTGAGCTTCTACAACAAGGCCAGAAATTATGCCACCAAGAAGCCCTACTCCGTGGAGAAGTTCAAGCT
GAACTTTCAGATGCCTACACTGGCCAGAGGCTGGGACGTGAATAGAGAGAAGAACAATGGCGCCATCCTG
TTTGTGAAGAACGGCCTGTACTATCTGGGCATCATGCCAAAGCAGAAGGGCAGGTATAAGGCCCTGAGCT
TCGAGCCCACAGAGAAAACCAGCGAGGGCTTTGATAAGATGTACTATGACTACTTCCCTGATGCCGCCAA
GATGATCCCAAAGTGCAGCACCCAGCTGAAGGCCGTGACAGCCCACTTTCAGACCCACACAACCCCCATC
CTGCTGTCCAACAATTTCATCGAGCCTCTGGAGATCACAAAGGAGATCTACGACCTGAACAATCCTGAGA
AGGAGCCAAAGAAGTTTCAGACAGCCTACGCCAAGAAAACCGGCGACCAGAAGGGCTACAGAGAGGCCCT
GTGCAAGTGGATCGACTTCACAAGGGATTTTCTGTCCAAGTATACCAAGACAACCTCTATCGATCTGTCT
AGCCTGCGGCCATCCTCTCAGTATAAGGACCTGGGCGAGTACTATGCCGAGCTGAATCCCCTGCTGTACC
ACATCAGCTTCCAGAGAATCGCCGAGAAGGAGATCATGGATGCCGTGGAGACAGGCAAGCTGTACCTGTT
CCAGATCTATAACAAGGACTTTGCCAAGGGCCACCACGGCAAGCCTAATCTGCACACACTGTATTGGACC
GGCCTGTTTTCTCCAGAGAACCTGGCCAAGACAAGCATCAAGCTGAATGGCCAGGCCGAGCTGTTCTACC
GCCCTAAGTCCAGGATGAAGAGGATGGCACACCGGCTGGGAGAGAAGATGCTGAACAAGAAGCTGAAGGA
TCAGAAAACCCCAATCCCCGACACCCTGTACCAGGAGCTGTACGACTATGTGAATCACAGACTGTCCCAC
GACCTGTCTGATGAGGCCAGGGCCCTGCTGCCCAACGTGATCACCAAGGAGGTGTCTCACGAGATCATCA
AGGATAGGCGCTTTACCAGCGACAAGTTCTTTTTCCACGTGCCTATCACACTGAACTATCAGGCCGCCAA
TTCCCCATCTAAGTTCAACCAGAGGGTGAATGCCTACCTGAAGGAGCACCCCGAGACACCTATCATCGGC
ATCGCCCGGGGCGAGAGAAACCTGATCTATATCACAGTGATCGACTCCACCGGCAAGATCCTGGAGCAGC
GGAGCCTGAACACCATCCAGCAGTTTGATTACCAGAAGAAGCTGGACAACAGGGAGAAGGAGAGGGTGGC
AGCAAGGCAGGCCTGGTCTGTGGTGGGCACAATCAAGGATCTGAAGCAGGGCTATCTGAGCCAGGTCATC
CACGAGATCGTGGACCTGATGATCCACTACCAGGCCGTGGTGGTGCTGGAGAACCTGAATTTCGGCTTTA
AGAGCAAGAGGACCGGCATCGCCGAGAAGGCCGTGTACCAGCAGTTCGAGAAGATGCTGATCGATAAGCT
GAATTGCCTGGTGCTGAAGGACTATCCAGCAGAGAAAGTGGGAGGCGTGCTGAACCCATACCAGCTGACA
GACCAGTTCACCTCCTTTGCCAAGATGGGCACCCAGTCTGGCTTCCTGTTTTACGTGCCTGCCCCATATA
CATCTAAGATCGATCCCCTGACCGGCTTCGTGGACCCCTTCGTGTGGAAAACCATCAAGAATCACGAGAG
CCGCAAGCACTTCCTGGAGGGCTTCGACTTTCTGCACTACGACGTGAAAACCGGCGACTTCATCCTGCAC
TTTAAGATGAACAGAAATCTGTCCTTCCAGAGGGGCCTGCCCGGCTTTATGCCTGCATGGGATATCGTGT
TCGAGAAGAACGAGACACAGTTTGACGCCAAGGGCACCCCTTTCATCGCCGGCAAGAGAATCGTGCCAGT
GATCGAGAATCACAGATTCACCGGCAGATACCGGGACCTGTATCCTGCCAACGAGCTGATCGCCCTGCTG
GAGGAGAAGGGCATCGTGTTCAGGGATGGCTCCAACATCCTGCCAAAGCTGCTGGAGAATGACGATTCTC
ACGCCATCGACACGATGGTGGCCCTGATCCGCAGCGTGCTGCAGATGCGGAACTCCAATGCCGCCACAGG
CGAGGACTATATCAACAGCCCCGTGCGCGATCTGAATGGCGTGTGCTTCGACTCCCGGTTTCAGAACCCA
GAGTGGCCAATGGACGCCGATGCCAATGGCGCCTACCACATCGCCCTGAAGGGCCAGCTGCTGCTGAATC
ACCTGAAGGAGAGCAAGGATCTGAAGCTGCAGAACGGCATCTCCAATCAGGACTGGCTGGCCTACATCCA
GGAGCTGCGCAACAAAAGGCCGGCGGCCACGAAAAAGGCCGGCCAGGCAAAAAAGAAAAAGGGATCCTAC
CCATACGATGTTCCAGATTACGCTTATCCCTACGACGTGCCTGATTATGCATACCCATATGATGTCCCCG
ACTATGCCGGTGGATCCGGATCAGGCTCCGATGCTAAGTCTCTGACTGCCTGGTCCAGGACCCTTGTGAC
CTTCAAGGACGTCTTCGTTGATTTTACGCGGGAAGAATGGAAACTACTAGACACAGCACAACAAATAGTA
TACAGAAACGTAATGCTAGAAAACTACAAAAACCTAGTAAGCCTAGGATACCAACTAACAAAACCAGACG
TAATACTAAGACTAGAAAAAGGAGAAGAACCAGGATCTGGAGAGGGCAGAGGAAGCCTTCTAACATGCGG
TGACGTGGAGGAGAATCCCGGCCCTTCCGGGATGGCCAAGCCTTTGTCTCAAGAAGAATCCACCCTCATT
GAAAGAGCAACGGCTACAATCAACAGCATCCCCATCTCTGAGGACTACAGCGTCGCCAGCGCAGCTCTCT
CTAGCGACGGCCGCATCTTCACTGGTGTCAATGTATATCATTTTACTGGGGGACCTTGTGCAGAACTCGT
GGTGCTGGGCACTGCTGCTGCTGCGGCAGCTGGCAACCTGACTTGTATCGTCGCGATCGGAAATGAGAAC
AGGGGCATCTTGAGCCCCTGCGGACGGTGCCGACAGGTGCTTCTCGATCTGCATCCTGGGATCAAAGCCA
TAGTGAAGGACAGTGATGGACAGCCGACGGCAGTTGGGATTCGTGAATTGCTGCCCTCTGGTTATGTGTG
GGAGGGCTAATAAGTCGACAATCAACCTCTGGATTACAAAATTTGTGAAAGATTGACTGGTATTCTTAAC
TATGTTGCTCCTTTTACGCTATGTGGATACGCTGCTTTAATGCCTTTGTATCATGCTATTGCTTCCCGTA
TGGCTTTCATTTTCTCCTCCTTGTATAAATCCTGGTTGCTGTCTCTTTATGAGGAGTTGTGGCCCGTTGT
CAGGCAACGTGGCGTGGTGTGCACTGTGTTTGCTGACGCAACCCCCACTGGTTGGGGCATTGCCACCACC
TGTCAGCTCCTTTCCGGGACTTTCGCTTTCCCCCTCCCTATTGCCACGGCGGAACTCATCGCCGCCTGCC
TTGCCCGCTGCTGGACAGGGGCTCGGCTGTTGGGCACTGACAATTCCGTGGTGTTGTCGGGGAAATCATC
GTCCTTTCCTTGGCTGCTCGCCTGTGTTGCCACCTGGATTCTGCGCGGGACGTCCTTCTGCTACGTCCCT
TCGGCCCTCAATCCAGCGGACCTTCCTTCCCGCGGCCTGCTGCCGGCTCTGCGGCCTCTTCCGCGTCTCC
GCCTTCGCCCTCAGACGAGTCGGATCTCTCTTTGGGCCGCCTCCCCGCCTGGTACCTTTAAGACCAATGA
CTTACAAGGCAGCTGTAGATCTTAGCCACTTTTTAAAAGAAAAGGGGGGACTGGAAGGGCTAATTCACTC
CCAACGAAGATAAGATCTGCTTTTTGCTTGTACTGGGTCTCTCTGGTTAGACCAGATCTGAGCCTGGGAG
CTCTCTGGCTAACTAGGGAACCCACTGCTTAAGCCTCAATAAAGCTTGCCTTGAGTGCTTCAAGTAGTGT
GTGCCCGTCTGTTGTGTGACTCTGGTAACTAGAGATCCCTCAGACCCTTTTAGTCAGTGTGGAAAATCTC
TAGCAGTAGTAGTTCATGTCATCTTATTATTCAGTATTTATAACTTGCAAAGAAATGAATATCAGAGAGT
GAGAGGAACTTGTTTATTGCAGCTTATAATGGTTACAAATAAAGCAATAGCATCACAAATTTCACAAATA
AAGCATTTTTTTCACTGCATTCTAGTTGTGGTTTGTCCAAACTCATCAATGTATCTTATCATGTCTGGCT
CTAGCTATCCCGCCCCTAACTCCGCCCATCCCGCCCCTAACTCCGCCCAGTTCCGCCCATTCTCCGCCCC
ATGGCTGACTAATTTTTTTTATTTATGCAGAGGCCGAGGCCGCCTCGGCCTCTGAGCTATTCCAGAAGTA
GTGAGGAGGCTTTTTTGGAGGCCTAGACTTTTGCAGAGACCAAATTCGTAATCATGTCATAGCTGTTTCC
TGTGTGAAATTGTTATCCGCTCACAATTCCACACAACATACGAGCCGGAAGCATAAAGTGTAAAGCCTGG
GGTGCCTAATGAGTGAGCTAACTCACATTAATTGCGTTGCGCTCACTGCCCGCTTTCCAGTCGGGAAACC
TGTCGTGCCAGCTGCATTAATGAATCGGCCAACGCGCGGGGAGAGGCGGTTTGCGTATTGGGCGCTCTTC
CGCTTCCTCGCTCACTGACTCGCTGCGCTCGGTCGTTCGGCTGCGGCGAGCGGTATCAGCTCACTCAAAG
GCGGTAATACGGTTATCCACAGAATCAGGGGATAACGCAGGAAAGAACATGTGAGCAAAAGGCCAGCAAA
AGGCCAGGAACCGTAAAAAGGCCGCGTTGCTGGCGTTTTTCCATAGGCTCCGCCCCCCTGACGAGCATCA
CAAAAATCGACGCTCAAGTCAGAGGTGGCGAAACCCGACAGGACTATAAAGATACCAGGCGTTTCCCCCT
GGAAGCTCCCTCGTGCGCTCTCCTGTTCCGACCCTGCCGCTTACCGGATACCTGTCCGCCTTTCTCCCTT
CGGGAAGCGTGGCGCTTTCTCATAGCTCACGCTGTAGGTATCTCAGTTCGGTGTAGGTCGTTCGCTCCAA
GCTGGGCTGTGTGCACGAACCCCCCGTTCAGCCCGACCGCTGCGCCTTATCCGGTAACTATCGTCTTGAG
TCCAACCCGGTAAGACACGACTTATCGCCACTGGCAGCAGCCACTGGTAACAGGATTAGCAGAGCGAGGT
ATGTAGGCGGTGCTACAGAGTTCTTGAAGTGGTGGCCTAACTACGGCTACACTAGAAGAACAGTATTTGG
TATCTGCGCTCTGCTGAAGCCAGTTACCTTCGGAAAAAGAGTTGGTAGCTCTTGATCCGGCAAACAAACC
ACCGCTGGTAGCGGTGGTTTTTTTGTTTGCAAGCAGCAGATTACGCGCAGAAAAAAAGGATCTCAAGAAG
ATCCTTTGATCTTTTCTACGGGGTCTGACGCTCAGTGGAACGAAAACTCACGTTAAGGGATTTTGGTCAT
GAGATTATCAAAAAGGATCTTCACCTAGATCCTTTTAAATTAAAAATGAAGTTTTAAATCAATCTAAAGT
ATATATGAGTAAACTTGGTCTGACAGTTACCAATGCTTAATCAGTGAGGCACCTATCTCAGCGATCTGTC
TATTTCGTTCATCCATAGTTGCCTGACTCCCCGTCGTGTAGATAACTACGATACGGGAGGGCTTACCATC
TGGCCCCAGTGCTGCAATGATACCGCGAGACCCACGCTCACCGGCTCCAGATTTATCAGCAATAAACCAG
CCAGCCGGAAGGGCCGAGCGCAGAAGTGGTCCTGCAACTTTATCCGCCTCCATCCAGTCTATTAATTGTT
GCCGGGAAGCTAGAGTAAGTAGTTCGCCAGTTAATAGTTTGCGCAACGTTGTTGCCATTGCTACAGGCAT
CGTGGTGTCACGCTCGTCGTTTGGTATGGCTTCATTCAGCTCCGGTTCCCAACGATCAAGGCGAGTTACA
TGATCCCCCATGTTGTGCAAAAAAGCGGTTAGCTCCTTCGGTCCTCCGATCGTTGTCAGAAGTAAGTTGG
CCGCAGTGTTATCACTCATGGTTATGGCAGCACTGCATAATTCTCTTACTGTCATGCCATCCGTAAGATG
CTTTTCTGTGACTGGTGAGTACTCAACCAAGTCATTCTGAGAATAGTGTATGCGGCGACCGAGTTGCTCT
TGCCCGGCGTCAATACGGGATAATACCGCGCCACATAGCAGAACTTTAAAAGTGCTCATCATTGGAAAAC
GTTCTTCGGGGCGAAAACTCTCAAGGATCTTACCGCTGTTGAGATCCAGTTCGATGTAACCCACTCGTGC
ACCCAACTGATCTTCAGCATCTTTTACTTTCACCAGCGTTTCTGGGTGAGCAAAAACAGGAAGGCAAAAT
GCCGCAAAAAAGGGAATAAGGGCGACACGGAAATGTTGAATACTCATACTCTTCCTTTTTCAATATTATT
GAAGCATTTATCAGGGTTATTGTCTCATGAGCGGATACATATTTGAATGT
